>Addgene plasmid #129396 | CMV-Tagger | addgene full sequence | sequence record 259976 | Addgene NGS Result
CGCCATTCTGCCTGGGGACGTCGGAGCAAGCTACGCGCCAATTGCCACCATGGCGCCTGTGAAAAAGCTT
GTGGCGAAGGGGGGCAAAAAA
[342 nt withheld, positions 92-433]
CTATACCCATACGATGTTCCTGACTATGCGGGCTATCCCTATGACGTCCCGGACTATGCAGGATCTTATC
CATATGACGTTCCAGATTACGCTGCTGATGGATCCGGCAGCGGCGCCACAAACTTCTCCCTGCTGAAGCA
GGCCGGCGACGTGGAAGAGAATCCTGGCCCA
[732 nt withheld, positions 605-1336]
GGCTCCGGAAGCGGAGCTACTAACTTCAGCCTGCTGAAGCAGGCTGGAGACGTGGAGGAGAACCCTGGAC
CTTCCGGAATGGTGAGCGAGCTGATTAAGGAGAACATGCACATGAAGCTGTACATGGAGGGCACCGTGAA
CAACCACCACTTCAAGTGCACATCCGAGGGCGAAGGCAAGCCCTACGAGGGCACCCAGACCATGAGAATC
AAGGCGGTCGAGGGCGGCCCTCTCCCCTTCGCCTTCGACATCCTGGCTACCAGCTTCATGTACGGCAGCA
AAACCTTCATCAACCACACCCAGGGCATCCCCGACTTCTTTAAGCAGTCCTTCCCCGAGGGCTTCACATG
GGAGAGAGTCACCACATACGAAGACGGGGGCGTGCTGACCGCTACCCAGGACACCAGCCTCCAGGACGGC
TGCCTCATCTACAACGTCAAGATCAGAGGGGTGAACTTCCCATCCAACGGCCCTGTGATGCAGAAGAAAA
CACTCGGCTGGGAGGCCTCCACCGAGACCCTGTACCCCGCTGACGGCGGCCTGGAAGGCAGAGCCGACAT
GGCCCTGAAGCTCGTGGGCGGGGGCCACCTGATCTGCAACTTGAAGACCACATACAGATCCAAGAAACCC
GCTAAGAACCTCAAGATGCCCGGCGTCTACTATGTGGACAGAAGACTGGAAAGAATCAAGGAGGCCGACA
AAGAGACCTACGTCGAGCAGCACGAGGTGGCTGTGGCCAGATACTGCGACCTCCCTAGCAAACTGGGGCA
CAGAGGTGGAAGCGGAGATCCTAAAAAGAAGAGAAAGGTGGACCCTAAGAAAAAGAGAAAAGTGGACCCA
AAGAAGAAAAGAAAGGTGTCTGGATCCGGCTCTGGAGCCACCAACTTTTCTCTGCTGAAACAGGCCGGAG
ATGTGGAGGAAAACCCAGGCCCTGGAACCGGTGACTACAAGGACCACGACGGAGATTACAAAGATCACGA
CATCGATTACAAGGATGACGATGACAAGTCGGCCGCCGGAAAGCCTATCCCAAACCCTCTCCTCGGCCTC
GATTCTACCGGATCTGGCAAGCCAATCCCTAACCCACTCCTCGGACTCGACTCCACAGGCTCCGGCAAAC
CCATCCCTAATCCTCTCCTCGGGCTCGACAGCACCGGCTCTGGCCGCATGTACTCGGGAGCCGGCCCCGC
ACTTGCACCTCCTGCGCCGCCGCCCCCCATCCAAGGATATGCCTTCAAGCCTCCACCTAGACCCGACTTT
GGGACCTCCGGGAGAACAATCAAATTACAGGCCAATTTCTTCGAAATGGACATCCCCAAAATTGACATCT
ATCATTATGAATTGGATATCAAGCCAGAGAAGTGCCCGAGGAGAGTTAACAGGGAAATCGTGGAACACAT
GGTCCAGCACTTTAAAACACAGATCTTTGGGGATCGGAAGCCCGTGTTTGACGGCAGGAAGAATCTATAC
ACAGCCATGCCCCTTCCGATTGGGAGGGACAAGGTGGAGCTGGAGGTCACGCTGCCAGGAGAAGGCAAGG
ATCGCATCTTCAAGGTGTCCATCAAGTGGGTGTCCTGCGTGAGCTTGCAGGCGTTACACGATGCACTTTC
AGGGCGGCTGCCCAGCGTCCCTTTTGAGACGATCCAGGCCCTGGACGTGGTCATGAGGCACTTGCCATCC
ATGAGGTACACCCCCGTGGGCCGCTCCTTCTTCACCGCGTCCGAAGGCTGCTCTAACCCTCTTGGCGGGG
GCCGAGAAGTGTGGTTTGGCTTCCATCAGTCCGTCCGGCCTTCTCTCTGGAAAATGATGCTGAATATTGA
TGTGTCAGCAACAGCGTTTTACAAGGCACAGCCAGTAATCGAGTTTGTTTGTGAAGTTTTGGATTTTAAA
AGTATTGAAGAACAACAAAAACCTCTGACAGATTCCCAAAGGGTAAAGTTTACCAAAGAAATTAAAGGTC
TAAAGGTGGAGATAACGCACTGTGGGCAGATGAAGAGGAAGTACCGTGTCTGCAATGTGACCCGGCGGCC
CGCCAGTCACCAAACATTCCCGCTGCAGCAGGAGAGCGGGCAGACGGTGGAGTGCACGGTGGCCCAGTAT
TTCAAGGACAGGCACAAGTTGGTTCTGCGCTACCCCCACCTCCCATGTTTACAAGTCGGACAGGAGCAGA
AACACACCTACCTTCCCCTGGAGGTCTGTAACATTGTGGCAGGACAAAGATGTATTAAAAAATTAACGGA
CAATCAGACCTCAACCATGATCAGAGCGACTGCTAGGTCGGCGCCCGATCGGCAAGAAGAGATTAGCAAA
TTGATGCGAAGTGCAAGTTTCAACACAGATCCATACGTCCGTGAATTTGGAATCATGGTCAAAGATGAGA
TGACAGACGTGACTGGGCGGGTGCTGCAGCCGCCCTCCATCCTCTACGGGGGCAGGAATAAAGCTATTGC
GACCCCTGTCCAGGGCGTCTGGGACATGCGGAAC
[405 nt withheld, positions 3821-4225]
AACAACATCCTGCTGCCCCAGGGCAGGCCGCCGGTGTTCCAGCAGCCCGTCATCTTTCTGGGAGCAGACG
TCACTCACCCCCCCGCCGGGGATGGGAAGAAGCCCTCCATTGCCGCCGTGGTGGGCAGCATGGACGCCCA
CCCCAATCGCTACTGCGCCACCGTGCGCGTGCAGCAGCACCGGCAGGAGATCATACAAGACCTGGCCGCC
ATGGTCCGCGAGCTCCTCATCCAGTTCTACAAGTCCACGCGCTTCAAGCCCACCCGCATCATCTTCTACC
GCGACGGTGTCTCTGAAGGCCAGTTCCAGCAGGTTCTCCACCACGAGTTGCTGGCCATCCGTGAGGCCTG
TATCAAGCTAGAAAAAGACTACCAGCCCGGGATCACCTTCATCGTGGTGCAGAAGAGGCACCACACCCGG
CTCTTCTGCACTGACAAGAACGAGCGGGTTGGGAAAAGTGGAAACATTCCAGCAGGCACGACTGTGGACA
CGAAAATCACCCACCCCACCGAGTTCGACTTCTACCTGTGTAGTCACGCTGGCATCCAGGGGACAAGCAG
GCCTTCGCACTATCACGTCCTCTGGGACGACAATCGTTTCTCCTCTGATGAGCTGCAGATCCTAACCTAC
CAGCTGTGTCACACCTACGTGCGCTGCACACGCTCCGTGTCCATCCCAGCGCCAGCATACTACGCTCACC
TGGTGGCCTTCCGGGCCAGGTACCACCTGGTGGATAAGGAACATGACAGTGCTGAAGGAAGCCATACCTC
TGGGCAGAGTAACGGGCGAGACCACCAAGCACTGGCCAAGGCGGTCCAGGTTCACCAAGACACTCTGCGC
ACCATGTACTTTGCTTGACGGAATTCAATTGCCTAGGAGCGCTCACGTGTCTAGATAGCTAGCCTCCCTA
TAGTGAGTCGTATTACGTAGATCCAGACATGATAAGATACATTGATGAGTTTGGACAAACCACAACTAGA
ATGCAGTGAAAAAAATGCTTTATTTGTGAAATTTGTGATGCTATTGCTTTATTTGTAACCATTATAAGCT
GCAATAAACAAGTTAACAACAACAATTGCATTCATTTTATGTTTCAGGTTCAGGGGGAGGTGTGGGAGGT
TTTTTAATTCGCGGCCGCGGCGCCAATGCATTGGGCCCGGTACCCAGCTTTTGTTCCCTTTAGTGAGGGT
TAATTGCGCGCTTGGCGTAATCATGGTCATAGCTGTTTCCTGTGTGAAATTGTTATCCGCTCACAATTCC
ACACAACATACGAGCCGGGAGCATAAAGTGTAAAGCCTGGGGTGCCTAATGAGTGAGCTAACTCACATTA
ATTGCGTTGCGCTCACTGCCCGCTTTCCAGTCGGGAAACCTGTCGTGCCAGCTGCATTAATGAATCGGCC
AACGCGCGGGGAGAGGCGGTTTGCGTATTGGGCGCTCTTCCGCTTCCTCGCTCACTGACTCGCTGCGCTC
GGTCGTTCGGCTGCGGCGAGCGGTATCAGCTCACTCAAAGGCGGTAATACGGTTATCCACAGAATCAGGG
GATAACGCAGGAAAGAACATGTGAGCAAAAGGCCAGCAAAAGGCCAGGAACCGTAAAAAGGCCGCGTTGC
TGGCGTTTTTCCATAGGCTCCGCCCCCCTGACGAGCATCACAAAAATCGACGCTCAAGTCAGAGGTGGCG
AAACCCGACAGGACTATAAAGATACCAGGCGTTTCCCCCTGGAAGCTCCCTCGTGCGCTCTCCTGTTCCG
ACCCTGCCGCTTACCGGATACCTGTCCGCCTTTCTCCCTTCGGGAAGCGTGGCGCTTTCTCATAGCTCAC
GCTGTAGGTATCTCAGTTCGGTGTAGGTCGTTCGCTCCAAGCTGGGCTGTGTGCACGAACCCCCCGTTCA
GCCCGACCGCTGCGCCTTATCCGGTAACTATCGTCTTGAGTCCAACCCGGTAAGACACGACTTATCGCCA
CTGGCAGCAGCCACTGGTAACAGGATTAGCAGAGCGAGGTATGTAGGCGGTGCTACAGAGTTCTTGAAGT
GGTGGCCTAACTACGGCTACACTAGAAGAACAGTATTTGGTATCTGCGCTCTGCTGAAGCCAGTTACCTT
CGGAAAAAGAGTTGGTAGCTCTTGATCCGGCAAACAAACCACCGCTGGTAGCGGTGGTTTTTTTGTTTGC
AAGCAGCAGATTACGCGCAGAAAAAAAGGATCTCAAGAAGATCCTTTGATCTTTTCTACGGGGTCTGACG
CTCAGTGGAACGAAAACTCACGTTAAGGGATTTTGGTCATGAGATTATCAAAAAGGATCTTCACCTAGAT
CCTTTTAAATTAAAAATGAAGTTTTAAATCAATCTAAAGTATATATGAGTAAACTTGGTCTGACAGTTAC
CAATGCTTAATCAGTGAGGCACCTATCTCAGCGATCTGTCTATTTCGTTCATCCATAGTTGCCTGACTCC
CCGTCGTGTAGATAACTACGATACGGGAGGGCTTACCATCTGGCCCCAGTGCTGCAATGATACCGCGAGA
CCCACGCTCACCGGCTCCAGATTTATCAGCAATAAACCAGCCAGCCGGAAGGGCCGAGCGCAGAAGTGGT
CCTGCAACTTTATCCGCCTCCATCCAGTCTATTAATTGTTGCCGGGAAGCTAGAGTAAGTAGTTCGCCAG
TTAATAGTTTGCGCAACGTTGTTGCCATTGCTACAGGCATCGTGGTGTCACGCTCGTCGTTTGGTATGGC
TTCATTCAGCTCCGGTTCCCAACGATCAAGGCGAGTTACATGATCCCCCATGTTGTGCAAAAAAGCGGTT
AGCTCCTTCGGTCCTCCGATCGTTGTCAGAAGTAAGTTGGCCGCAGTGTTATCACTCATGGTTATGGCAG
CACTGCATAATTCTCTTACTGTCATGCCATCCGTAAGATGCTTTTCTGTGACTGGTGAGTACTCAACCAA
GTCATTCTGAGAATAGTGTATGCGGCGACCGAGTTGCTCTTGCCCGGCGTCAATACGGGATAATACCGCG
CCACATAGCAGAACTTTAAAAGTGCTCATCATTGGAAAACGTTCTTCGGGGCGAAAACTCTCAAGGATCT
TACCGCTGTTGAGATCCAGTTCGATGTAACCCACTCGTGCACCCAACTGATCTTCAGCATCTTTTACTTT
CACCAGCGTTTCTGGGTGAGCAAAAACAGGAAGGCAAAATGCCGCAAAAAAGGGAATAAGGGCGACACGG
AAATGTTGAATACTCATACTCTTCCTTTTTCAATATTATTGAAGCATTTATCAGGGTTATTGTCTCATGA
GCGGATACATATTTGAATGTATTTAGAAAAATAAACAAATAGGGGTTCCGCGCACATTTCCCCGAAAAGT
GCCACCTAAATTGTAAGCGTTAATATTTTGTTAAAATTCGCGTTAAATTTTTGTTAAATCAGCTCATTTT
TTAACCAATAGGCCGAAATCGGCAAAATCCCTTATAAATCAAAAGAATAGACCGAGATAGGGT
[37 nt withheld, positions 7719-7755]
AAAGAACGTGGACTCCAACGTCAAAGG
[49 nt withheld, positions 7783-7831]
T
[91 nt withheld, positions 7833-7923]
G
[124 nt withheld, positions 7925-8048]
CCCATTCGCCATTCAGGCTGCGCAACTGTTGGGAAGGGCGATCGGTGCGGGCCTCTTCGCTATTACGCCA
GTCGACCGCCAATTCAATATGGCGTATATGGACTCATGCCAATTCAATATGGTGGATCTGGACCTGTGCC
AATTCAATATGGCGTATATGGACTCGTGCCAATTCAATATGGTGGATCTGGACCCCAGCCAATTCAATAT
GGCGGACTTGGCACCATGCCAATTCAATATGGCGGACCTGGCACTGTGCCAACTGGGGAGGGGTCTACTT
GGCACGGTGCCAAGTTTGAGGAGGGGTCTTGGCCCTGTGCCAAGTCCGCCATATTGAATTGGCATGGTGC
CAATAATGGCGGCCATATTGGCTATATGCCAGGATCAATATATAGGCAATATCCAATATGGCCCTATGCC
AATATGGCTATTGGCCAGGTTCAATACTATGTATTGGCCCTATGCCATATAGTATTCCATATATGGGTTT
TCCTATTGACGTAGATAGCCCCTCCCAATGGGCGGTCCCATATACCATATATGGGGCTTCCTAATACCGC
CCATAGCCACTCCCCCATTGACGTCAATGGTCTCTATATATGGTCTTTCCTATTGACGTCATATGGGCGG
TCCTATTGACGTATATGGCGCCTCCCCCATTGACGTCAATTACGGTAAATGGCCCGCCTGGCTCAATGCC
CATTGACGTCAATAGGACCACCCACCATTGACGTCAATGGGATGGCTCATTGCCCATTCATATCCGTTCT
CACGCCCCCTATTGACGTCAATGACGGTAAATGGCCCACTTGGCAGTACATCAATATCTATTAATAGTAA
CTTGGCAAGTACATTACTATTGGAAGTACGCCAGGGTACATTGGCAGTACTCCCATTGACGTCAATGGCG
GTAAATGGCCCGCGATGGCTGCCAAGTACATCCCCATTGACGTCAATGGGGAGGGGCAATGACGCAAATG
GGCGTTCCATTGACGTAAATGGGCGGTAGGCGTGCCTAATGGGAGGTCTATATAAGCAATGCTCGTTTAG
GGAAC
Features (pLannotate 1.2.2; 20 found; start..end, strand, type, name):
     50..433     +  CDS            Rpl22 (sequence partly withheld): RL22_MOUSE - Experimental evidence at protein level: Swiss-Prot protein existence level 1. From Mus musculus (Mouse).
    437..526     +  CDS            3xHA: three tandem HA epitope tags
    605..1336    +  CDS            uprt (sequence withheld): UPP_TOXGO - Experimental evidence at protein level: Swiss-Prot protein existence level 1. Catalyzes the conversion of uracil and 5-phospho-alpha-D- ribose 1-diphosphate (PRPP) to UMP and diphosphate. From Toxoplasma gondii.
   1415..2110    +  CDS            mKate2: mKate2 is a basic (constitutively fluorescent) red fluorescent protein published in 2009, derived from Entacmaea quadricolor. It is reported to be a rapidly-maturing monomer with moderate acid sensitivity.
   2129..2145    +  CDS            SV40 NLS (fragment): nuclear localization signal of SV40 (simian virus 40) large T antigen
   2321..2344    +  CDS            FLAG: FLAG® epitope tag, followed by an enterokinase cleavage site
   2504..5080    +  CDS            AGO2 (sequence partly withheld): AGO2_HUMAN - Also known as EIF2C2. Experimental evidence at protein level: Swiss-Prot protein existence level 1. Required for RNA-mediated gene silencing (RNAi) by the RNA- induced silencing complex (RISC). The 'minimal RISC' appears to include AGO2 bound to a short guide RNA such as a microRNA (miRNA) or short interfering RNA (siRNA). These guide RNAs direct RISC to complementary mRNAs that are targets for RISC-mediated gene silencing. The precise mechanism of gene silencing depends on the degree of complementarity between the miRNA or siRNA and its target. Binding of RISC to a perfectly comp
   5132..5150    -  promoter       T7 promoter: promoter for bacteriophage T7 RNA polymerase
   5155..5289    -  polyA_signal   SV40 poly(A) signal: SV40 polyadenylation signal
   5402..5420    -  promoter       T3 promoter: promoter for bacteriophage T3 RNA polymerase
   5465..5481    -  protein_bind   lac operator: The lac repressor binds to the lac operator to inhibit transcription in E. coli. This inhibition can be relieved by adding lactose or isopropyl-β-D-thiogalactopyranoside (IPTG). lac repressor encoded by lacI
   5489..5519    -  promoter       lac promoter: promoter for the E. coli lac operon
   5534..5555    -  protein_bind   CAP binding site: CAP binding activates transcription in the presence of cAMP. E. coli catabolite activator protein
   5568..5660    -  CDS            lacI (fragment): lac repressor; lacI; The lac repressor binds to the lac operator to inhibit transcription in E. coli. This inhibition can be relieved by adding lactose or isopropyl-β-D-thiogalactopyranoside (IPTG).
   5843..6431    -  rep_origin     ori: high-copy-number ColE1/pMB1/pBR322/pUC origin of replication
   6602..7462    -  CDS            AmpR: β-lactamase; bla; confers resistance to ampicillin, carbenicillin, and related antibiotics
   7463..7567    -  promoter       AmpR promoter: bla
   7620..8048    -  rep_origin     f1 ori (sequence partly withheld): f1 bacteriophage origin of replication; arrow indicates direction of (+) strand synthesis
   8053..8119    -  CDS            lacZα (fragment): LacZα fragment of β-galactosidase; lacZ fragment
   8126..9103    +  promoter       CMV IE94 promoter: enhancer/promoter region of simian cytomegalovirus major immediate early transcription unit IE94
