[The description below was written by a language model from this plasmid's Addgene catalogue record and pLannotate feature annotations shown in this document.]
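Description:
CMV-Tagger is a mammalian expression plasmid of about 9.1 kb built on the pCS2 backbone. It carries the roughly 5 kb "Tagger" multicistronic cassette under a CMV promoter, which the feature table annotates as the simian cytomegalovirus IE94 enhancer/promoter typical of pCS2 vectors. The plasmid is propagated in E. coli through a high-copy ColE1/pUC-type origin and selected with ampicillin via the β-lactamase gene. An f1 origin, lac promoter/operator remnants, and T7 and T3 phage promoters are also present as backbone elements. An SV40 polyadenylation signal lies downstream of the insert; the table annotates it on the opposite strand.

The insert is a single open reading frame in which four tagged proteins are separated by 2A peptides, so that one transcript yields discrete products. The 2A sequences themselves are not annotated in the feature table and presumably lie in the gaps between the coding features. The first product is mouse ribosomal protein Rpl22 with a C-terminal 3xHA tag, which allows immunoprecipitation of ribosomes and their associated mRNAs. Next is Toxoplasma gondii uracil phosphoribosyltransferase (UPRT), an enzyme commonly used for metabolic labelling of newly made RNA with modified uracil analogues. The third is the red fluorescent protein mKate2, followed by a fragment of the SV40 nuclear localization signal, which suggests nuclear marking of expressing cells. The last is human Ago2 with N-terminal FLAG and V5 tags (only FLAG is annotated), suited to pull-down of Argonaute-bound microRNAs. The associated publication presents Tagger as a multiomics tool for studying cell type-specific gene expression in mice. This CMV-driven version provides constitutive expression in transfected mammalian cells.
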