Addgene plasmid #129396: CMV-Tagger
Purpose: Expresses 2A-separated rpl22, UPRT, mKate2 and Ago2 driven by CMV promoter
Depositing lab: Walker Jackson. Depositing organization: Linkopings Universitet. Publication: Tagger-A Swiss army knife for multiomics to dissect cell type-specific mechanisms of gene expression in mice. Kaczmarczyk L, Bansal V, Rajput A, Rahman RU, Krzyzak W, Degen J, Poll S, Fuhrmann M, Bonn S, Jackson WS. PLoS Biol. 2019 Aug 8;17(8):e3000374. doi: 10.1371/journal.pbio.3000374. eCollection 2019 Aug. PubMed 31393866.
Backbone
  Vector backbone: pCS2
  Total vector size (bp): 9106
  Vector type: Mammalian Expression
Growth in bacteria
  Bacterial resistance: Ampicillin, 100 μg/mL
  Growth temperature: 37°C
  Growth strain: NEB Stable
  Copy number: High Copy
Gene/Insert
  Gene/Insert name: rpl22-HA-2A-UPRT-mKate2-FLAG-V5-Ago2 (alt name: Tagger)
  Species: H. sapiens (human), M. musculus (mouse); Toxoplasma gondii
  Insert size (bp): 5034
  Promoter: CMV
  Tag / fusion protein: HA (C terminal on insert); FLAG (N terminal on insert); V5 (N terminal on insert)
  Cloning method: Restriction Enzyme; 5′ cloning site MfeI (not destroyed); 3′ cloning site MfeI (not destroyed)
  Sequencing primers: 5′ GGTAGGCGTGCCTAATGG; 3′ GTGGTTTGTCCAAACTCATCAA
Terms and licenses: Academic/Nonprofit Terms; Industry Terms: Not Available to Industry
How to cite: CMV-Tagger was a gift from Walker Jackson (Addgene plasmid # 129396 ; http://n2t.net/addgene:129396 ; RRID:Addgene_129396)
